>Addgene plasmid #237353 | HDM_RSV_B1_F | addgene full sequence | sequence record 469309 | Addgene NGS Result
TTGAGATCCTTTTTTTCTGCGCGTAATCTGCTGCTTGCAAACAAAAAAACCACCGCTACCAGCGGTGGTT
TGTTTGCCGGATCAAGAGCTACCAACTCTTTTTCCGAAGGTAACTGGCTTCAGCAGAGCGCAGATACCAA
ATACTGTTCTTCTAGTGTAGCCGTAGTTAGGCCACCACTTCAAGAACTCTGTAGCACCGCCTACATACCT
CGCTCTGCTAATCCTGTTACCAGTGGCTGCTGCCAGTGGCGATAAGTCGTGTCTTACCGGGTTGGACTCA
AGACGATAGTTACCGGATAAGGCGCAGCGGTCGGGCTGAACGGGGGGTTCGTGCACACAGCCCAGCTTGG
AGCGAACGACCTACACCGAACTGAGATACCTACAGCGTGAGCTATGAGAAAGCGCCACGCTTCCCGAAGG
GAGAAAGGCGGACAGGTATCCGGTAAGCGGCAGGGTCGGAACAGGAGAGCGCACGAGGGAGCTTCCAGGG
GGAAACGCCTGGTATCTTTATAGTCCTGTCGGGTTTCGCCACCTCTGACTTGAGCGTCGATTTTTGTGAT
GCTCGTCAGGGGGGCGGAGCCTATGGAAAAACGCCAGCAACGGAGATGCGCCGCGTGCGGCTGCTGGAGA
TGGCGGACGCGATGGATATGTTCTGCCAAGGGTTGGTTTGCGCATTCACAGTTCTCCGCAAGAATTGATT
GGCTCCAATTCTTGGAGTGGTGAATCCGTTAGCGAGGTGCCGCCGGCTTCCATTCAGGTCGAGGTGGCCC
GGCTCCATGCACCGCGACGCAACGCGGGGAGGCAGACAAGGTATAGGGCGGCGCCTACAATCCATGCCAA
CCCGTTCCATGTGCTCGCCGAGGCGGCATAAATCGCCGTGACGATCAGCGGTCCAATGATCGAAGTTAGG
CTGGTAAGAGCCGCGAGCGATCCTTGAAGCTGTCCCTGATGGTCGTCATCTACCTGCCTGGACAGCATGG
CCTGCAACGCGGGCATCCCGATGCCGCCGGAAGCGAGAAGAATCATAATGGGGAAGGCCATCCAGCCTCG
CGTCGGGGAGCTTTTTGCAAAAGCCTAGGCCTCCAAAAAAGCCTCCTCACTACTTCTGGAATAGCTCAGA
GGCCGAGGCGGCCTCGGCCTCTGCATAAATAAAAAAAATTAGTCAGCCATGAGCTTGGCCCATTGCATAC
GTTGTATCCATATCATAATATGTACATTTATATTGGCTCATGTCCAACATTACCGCCATGTTGACATTGA
TTATTGACTAGTTATTAATAGTAATCAATTACGGGGTCATTAGTTCATAGCCCATATATGGAGTTCCGCG
TTACATAACTTACGGTAAATGGCCCGCCTGGCTGACCGCCCAACGACCCCCGCCCATTGACGTCAATAAT
GACGTATGTTCCCATAGTAACGCCAATAGGGACTTTCCATTGACGTCAATGGGTGGAGTATTTACGGTAA
ACTGCCCACTTGGCAGTACATCAAGTGTATCATATGCCAAGTACGCCCCCTATTGACGTCAATGACGGTA
AATGGCCCGCCTGGCATTATGCCCAGTACATGACCTTATGGGACTTTCCTACTTGGCAGTACATCTACGT
ATTAGTCATCGCTATTACCATGGTGATGCGGTTTTGGCAGTACATCAATGGGCGTGGATAGCGGTTTGAC
TCACGGGGATTTCCAAGTCTCCACCCCATTGACGTCAATGGGAGTTTGTTTTGGCACCAAAATCAACGGG
ACTTTCCAAAATGTCGTAACAACTCCGCCCCATTGACGCAAATGGGCGGTAGGCGTGTACGGTGGGAGGT
CTATATAAGCAGAGCTCGTTTAGTGAACCGTCAGATCGCCTGGAGACGCCATCCACGCTGTTTTGACCTC
CATAGAAGACACCGGGACCGATCCAGCCTCCCCTCGAAGCTGATCCTGAGAACTTCAGGGTGAGTCTATG
GGACCCTTGATGTTTTCTTTCCCCTTCTTTTCTATGGTTAAGTTCATGTCATAGGAAGGGGAGAAGTAAC
AGGGTACACATATTGACCAAATCAGGGTAATTTTGCATTTGTAATTTTAAAAAATGCTTTCTTCTTTTAA
TATACTTTTTTGTTTATCTTATTTCTAATACTTTCCCTAATCTCTTTCTTTCAGGGCAATAATGATACAA
TGTATCATGCCTCTTTGCACCATTCTAAAGAATAACAGTGATAATTTCTGGGTTAAGGCAATAGCAATAT
TTCTGCATATAAATATTTCTGCATATAAATTGTAACTGATGTAAGAGGTTTCATATTGCTAATAGCAGCT
ACAATCCAGCTACCATTCTGCTTTTATTTTATGGTTGGGATAAGGCTGGATTATTCTGAGTCCAAGCTAG
GCCCTTTTGCTAATCATGTTCATACCTCTTATCTTCCTCCCACAGCTCCTGGGCAACGTGCTGGTCTGTG
TGCTGGCCCATCACTTTGGCAAAGAATTCCGCGGGCGGCCGCGCCACCATGGAACTGCTGATTCACAGAC
TGTCTGCCATCTTCCTGACCCTGGCTATCAATGCCCTGTACCTGACCTCTAGCCAGAACATCACCGAAGA
GTTCTACCAGAGCACCTGTAGCGCTGTATCCAGAGGATATTTCTCCGCCCTGAGAACCGGCTGGTATACC
AGCGTGATCACCATCGAGCTGAGCAACATCAAAGAGACAAAGTGCAACGGAACAGATACCAAGGTGAAGC
TGATCAAGCAAGAGCTGGACAAGTACAAGAATGCTGTGACCGAGCTGCAGTTGCTGATGCAGAACACCCC
TGCCGCCAACAACAGAGCCAGACGCGAAGCCCCTCAATACATGAACTACACCATCAACACCACCAAGAAC
CTGAACGTGAGCATCAGCAAGAAGCGGAAGAGAAGATTCCTGGGCTTCCTGTTGGGCGTCGGATCTGCTA
TCGCCAGCGGAATTGCCGTGTCTAAGGTGCTGCACCTGGAAGGCGAGGTGAACAAGATCAAGAACGCCCT
GCTGTCTACCAACAAGGCCGTTGTTTCTCTGAGCAACGGCGTGAGCGTGCTTACCAGCAAAGTGCTCGAT
CTGAAGAATTACATCAACAACCAGCTGCTGCCTATCGTGAATCAGCAGTCATGCAGAATCAGCAACATCG
AGACAGTGATCGAGTTCCAGCAAAAAAACTCCCGGCTGCTGGAAATCAACCGGGAATTCAGCGTGAACGC
TGGCGTCACAACACCTCTGAGCACGTACATGCTGACAAACTCCGAGCTGCTGAGCCTGATCAACGACATG
CCCATCACCAACGACCAGAAGAAGCTGATGAGCTCCAATGTGCAAATCGTGCGGCAGCAGAGCTACAGCA
TCATGAGCATCATCAAGGAGGAAGTGCTGGCCTACGTGGTGCAGCTTCCAATCTACGGTGTGATCGACAC
ACCATGTTGGAAGCTGCATACCAGCCCTCTGTGCACCACAAATATCAAGGAAGGCTCCAACATCTGCCTG
ACAAGAACAGATCGGGGCTGGTACTGCGACAACGCCGGCAGCGTGAGCTTCTTCCCCCAGGCCGACACCT
GCAAAGTGCAGTCTAACAGAGTGTTCTGCGATACCATGAACAGCCTGACACTGCCCAGCGAGGTGTCTCT
GTGTAATACCGACATCTTCAACTCAAAGTACGACTGCAAGATCATGACTAGCAAAACCGATATCAGCTCT
TCTGTCATTACCAGCCTGGGCGCCATTGTCAGCTGCTACGGCAAGACAAAGTGCACCGCCTCCAATAAGA
ACAGAGGCATCATCAAAACCTTCAGCAACGGCTGCGACTACGTGAGCAACAAGGGCGTGGACACAGTGTC
TGTGGGCAACACCCTGTACTACGTTAACAAACTGGAAGGAAAAAATCTGTACGTGAAGGGCGAGCCTATC
ATCAACTACTACGATCCTCTGGTGTTTCCTAGCGACGAGTTTGACGCCTCTATCTCCCAGGTGAACGAGA
AGATCAACCAGAGCCTCGCCTTCATCCGGAGGTCCGACGAGTTACTGCACAACGTGAATACCGGCAAGAG
CACAACCAATATTATGATCACAACAATCATCATCGTGATCATCGTGGTGCTGCTGTCTCTGATCGCCATC
GGCCTGCTGCTCTATTGTAAAGCCAAGAACACGCCCGTGACCCTGTCTAAGGACCAGCTGAGCGGCATCA
ACAACATCGCTTTTAGCAAGTGAAAGCTTATCGATACCGTCGACCTCGAGGGCCCAGATCTAATTCACCC
CACCAGTGCAGGCTGCCTATCAGAAAGTGGTGGCTGGTGTGGCTAATGCCCTGGCCCACAAGTATCACTA
AGCTCGCTTTCTTGCTGTCCAATTTCTATTAAAGGTTCCTTTGTTCCCTAAGTCCAACTACTAAACTGGG
GGATATTATGAAGGGCCTTGAGCATCTGGATTCTGCCTAATAAAAAACATTTATTTTCATTGCAATGATG
TATTTAAATTATTTCTGAATATTTTACTAAAAAGGGAATGTGGGAGGTCAGTGCATTTAAAACATAAAGA
AATGAAGAGCTAGTTCAAACCTTGGGAAAATACACTATATCTTAAACTCCATGAAAGAAGGTGAGGCTGC
AAACAGCTAATGCACATTGGCAACAGCCCCTGATGCCTATGCCTTATTCATCCCTCAGAAAAGGATTCAA
GTAGAGGCTTGATTTGGAGGTTAAAGTTTTGCTATGCTGTATTTTACATTACTTATTGTTTTAGCTGTCC
TCATGAATGTCTTTTCACTACCCATTTGCTTATCCTGCATCTCTCAGCCTTGACTCCACTCAGTTCTCTT
GCTTAGAGATACCACCTTTCCCCTGAAGTGTTCCTTCCATGTTTTACGGCGAGATGGTTTCTCCTCGCCT
GGCCACTCAGCCTTAGTTGTCTCTGTTGTCTTATAGAGGTCTACTTGAAGAAGGAAAAACAGGGGGCATG
GTTTGACTGTCCTGTGAGCCCTTCTTCCCTGCCTCCCCCACTCACAGTGACCCGGAATCCCTCGACATGG
CAGTCTAGATCATTCTTGAAGACGAAAGGGCCTCGTGATACGCCTATTTTTATAGGTTAATGTCATGATA
ATAATGGTTTCTTAGACGTCAGGTGGCACTTTTCGGGGAAATGTGCGCGGAACCCCTATTTGTTTATTTT
TCTAAATACATTCAAATATGTATCCGCTCATGAGACAATAACCCTGATAAATGCTTCAATAATATTGAAA
AAGGAAGAGTATGAGTATTCAACATTTCCGTGTCGCCCTTATTCCCTTTTTTGCGGCATTTTGCCTTCCT
GTTTTTGCTCACCCAGAAACGCTGGTGAAAGTAAAAGATGCTGAAGATCAGTTGGGTGCACGAGTGGGTT
ACATCGAACTGGATCTCAACAGCGGTAAGATCCTTGAGAGTTTTCGCCCCGAAGAACGTTTTCCAATGAT
GAGCACTTTTAAAGTTCTGCTATGTGGCGCGGTATTATCCCGTATTGACGCCGGGCAAGAGCAACTCGGT
CGCCGCATACACTATTCTCAGAATGACTTGGTTGAGTACTCACCAGTCACAGAAAAGCATCTTACGGATG
GCATGACAGTAAGAGAATTATGCAGTGCTGCCATAACCATGAGTGATAACACTGCGGCCAACTTACTTCT
GACAACGATCGGAGGACCGAAGGAGCTAACCGCTTTTTTGCACAACATGGGGGATCATGTAACTCGCCTT
GATCGTTGGGAACCGGAGCTGAATGAAGCCATACCAAACGACGAGCGTGACACCACGATGCCTGTAGCAA
TGGCAACAACGTTGCGCAAACTATTAACTGGCGAACTACTTACTCTAGCTTCCCGGCAACAATTAATAGA
CTGGATGGAGGCGGATAAAGTTGCAGGACCACTTCTGCGCTCGGCCCTTCCGGCTGGCTGGTTTATTGCT
GATAAATCTGGAGCCGGTGAGCGTGGGTCTCGCGGTATCATTGCAGCACTGGGGCCAGATGGTAAGCCCT
CCCGTATCGTAGTTATCTACACGACGGGGAGTCAGGCAACTATGGATGAACGAAATAGACAGATCGCTGA
GATAGGTGCCTCACTGATTAAGCATTGGTAACTGTCAGACCAAGTTTACTCATATATACTTTAGATTGAT
TTAAAACTTCATTTTTAATTTAAAAGGATCTAGGTGAAGATCCTTTTTGATAATCTCATGACCAAAATCC
CTTAACGTGAGTTTTCGTTCCACTGAGCGTCAGACCCCGTAGAAAAGATCAAAGGATCTTC
Features (pLannotate 1.2.2; 13 found; start..end, strand, type, name):
      1..589     +  rep_origin     ori: high-copy-number ColE1/pMB1/pBR322/pUC origin of replication
    754..1055    -  CDS            TcR (fragment): tetracycline efflux protein; tet; confers resistance to tetracycline
   1078..1171    -  rep_origin     SV40 ori (fragment): SV40 origin of replication
   1253..1632    +  enhancer       CMV enhancer: human cytomegalovirus immediate early enhancer
   1633..1836    +  promoter       CMV promoter: human cytomegalovirus (CMV) immediate early promoter
   1950..2425    +  intron         β-globin intron: internally truncated intron from human β-globin
   2429..2479    +  CDS            HBB (fragment): HBB_COLGU - Experimental evidence at transcript level: Swiss-Prot protein existence level 2. Involved in oxygen transport from the lung to the various peripheral tissues. From Colobus guereza (Mantled guereza) (Eastern black-and-white colobus monkey).
   2499..4220    +  CDS            F: FUS_HRSVB - Experimental evidence at protein level: Swiss-Prot protein existence level 1. [Fusion glycoprotein F2]: Major determinant of the species specificity of RSV infection. The trimer of F1-F2 (F protein) also facilitates the attachment to host cell by binding to host heparan sulfate. F protein is involved in the entry into the host cell through the interaction with host IGFR1. This interaction activates PRKCZ/PKCzeta that recruits host NCL/nucleolin to the apical cell surface where it can bind fusion glycoprotein F1. Later in infection, F protein expressed at the plasma membrane of infe
   4224..4252    +  misc_feature   MCS (fragment): pBluescript multiple cloning site
   4264..4338    +  CDS            HBB (fragment): HBB_PONPY - Experimental evidence at transcript level: Swiss-Prot protein existence level 2. Involved in oxygen transport from the lung to the various peripheral tissues. From Pongo pygmaeus (Bornean orangutan).
   4342..4736    +  polyA_signal   β-globin poly(A): human β-globin polyadenylation signal
   5156..5260    +  promoter       AmpR promoter: bla
   5261..6121    +  CDS            AmpR: β-lactamase; bla; confers resistance to ampicillin, carbenicillin, and related antibiotics
