[The description below was written by a language model from this plasmid's Addgene catalogue record and pLannotate feature annotations shown in this document.]
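Description:
HDM_RSV_B1_F is a mammalian expression plasmid built on the HDM backbone that drives production of the fusion (F) glycoprotein of respiratory syncytial virus subtype B, strain B1 (also referred to as BWV40167-85). The sequenced plasmid is about 6.3 kb. It is maintained in E. coli through a high-copy ColE1/pUC-type origin and selected with ampicillin via a β-lactamase gene under its own bla promoter. The annotation also picks up short remnants of a tetracycline resistance gene and of the SV40 origin. Both are fragments and are best regarded as backbone relics rather than functional elements.

The expression cassette consists of the human cytomegalovirus immediate-early enhancer and promoter, followed by an internally truncated human β-globin intron, the F open reading frame, and a human β-globin polyadenylation signal. Including an intron upstream of the coding sequence generally improves mRNA processing and expression in transfected cells. The small HBB "CDS" fragments flagged on either side of the insert most likely reflect β-globin exon sequence flanking the intron and poly(A) region, not separately expressed proteins. The F sequence is human codon-optimized, which typically helps nuclear, Pol II-driven expression of a gene from a virus that normally replicates in the cytoplasm. No epitope tags or reporters are annotated, and the record does not identify the restriction sites used for cloning.

The stated purpose is simply expression of RSV B1 F. The associated publication concerns RSV F evolution and neutralization by monoclonal antibodies and human polyclonal sera, suggesting the plasmid supplies F protein in transfected mammalian cells for studies of antibody neutralization and escape. The record itself does not specify the assay format.
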