Addgene plasmid #237353: HDM_RSV_B1_F
Purpose: Expression plasmid for RSV B1 F
Depositing lab: Jesse Bloom. Depositing organization: Fred Hutchinson Cancer Center. Publication: RSV F evolution escapes some monoclonal antibodies but does not strongly erode neutralization by human polyclonal sera. Simonich CAL, McMahon TE, Ju X, Yu TC, Brunette N, Stevens-Ayers T, Boeckh MJ, King NP, Greninger AL, Bloom JD. J Virol. 2025 Jul 3:e0053125. doi: 10.1128/jvi.00531-25. PubMed 40607811.
Backbone
  Vector backbone: HDM
  Vector type: Mammalian Expression
Growth in bacteria
  Bacterial resistance: Ampicillin, 100 μg/mL
  Growth temperature: 37°C
  Growth strain: DH5alpha
  Copy number: High Copy
Gene/Insert
  Gene/Insert name: RSV B1 F human codon optimized from Genbank Accesion AF013254
  Species: RSV
  Promoter: CMV
  Cloning method: Restriction Enzyme; 5′ cloning site Unknown (unknown if destroyed)
Terms and licenses: Academic/Nonprofit Terms; Industry Terms: Not Available to Industry
Depositor comments: Strain also referred to as RSV BWV40167-85. Please visit https://doi.org/10.1101/2025.03.11.642476 for bioRxiv preprint.
How to cite: HDM_RSV_B1_F was a gift from Jesse Bloom (Addgene plasmid # 237353 ; http://n2t.net/addgene:237353 ; RRID:Addgene_237353)
